Addgene plasmid #84721: pVR2-m2
Purpose: pVR2 but with a G to U mutation in the riboswitch aptamer
Depositing lab: Nils Walter. Depositing organization: University of Michigan. Publication: Ligand Modulates Cross-Coupling between Riboswitch Folding and Transcriptional Pausing. Widom JR, Nedialkov YA, Rai V, Hayes RL, Brooks CL 3rd, Artsimovitch I, Walter NG. Mol Cell. 2018 Nov 1;72(3):541-552.e6. doi: 10.1016/j.molcel.2018.08.046. PubMed 30388413.
Backbone
  Vector backbone: pUC18
  Backbone manufacturer: ThermoFisher Scientific
  Backbone size w/o insert (bp): 2686
  Total vector size (bp): 2882
  Vector type: Bacterial Expression
Growth in bacteria
  Bacterial resistance: Ampicillin, 100 μg/mL
  Growth temperature: 37°C
  Growth strain: DH5alpha
  Copy number: Unknown
Gene/Insert 1
  Gene/Insert name: E. coli RecA promoter
  Species: E. coli
  Insert size (bp): 42
  GenBank ID: NC_000913.3 (2,823,819..2,823,860) NC_000913.3
Gene/Insert 2
  Gene/Insert name: stretch lacking A's followed by 5' UTR of queC gene (alt name: preQ1 riboswitch)
  Species: Bacillus subtilis
  Insert size (bp): 163
  Mutation: G to U mutation at position 16 of annotated "BSU_misc_RNA_22"
  GenBank ID: NC_000964.3 (1,439,265..1,439,415) NC_000964.3
Resource information
  A portion of this plasmid was derived from a plasmid made by: Catherine Eichhorn at the University of Michigan
Terms and licenses: Academic/Nonprofit Terms; Industry Terms: Not Available to Industry
How to cite: pVR2-m2 was a gift from Nils Walter (Addgene plasmid # 84721 ; http://n2t.net/addgene:84721 ; RRID:Addgene_84721)
