[The description below was written by a language model from this plasmid's Addgene catalogue record and pLannotate feature annotations shown in this document.]
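Description:
pVR2-m2 is a small bacterial plasmid of about 2.9 kb built on the pUC18 cloning vector. It is propagated in E. coli through the high-copy ColE1/pUC origin and selected with ampicillin via the β-lactamase gene and its native promoter. The feature table shows the usual pUC18 remnants around the cloning region: the lac promoter, lac operator and CAP binding site, a partial multiple cloning site, and fragments of lacZα and lacI. It also lists short bom and rop fragments. An 18-nt hit to a C. elegans U6 promoter falls in the unannotated stretch where the insert presumably sits. It is almost certainly a chance match rather than a functional element.

The payload itself is not annotated in the feature table and is known only from the catalogue fields. It consists of a 42-bp E. coli recA promoter followed by a 163-bp segment. That segment begins with a stretch lacking A residues and continues into the 5' UTR of the Bacillus subtilis queC gene, which contains the preQ1 riboswitch. An A-less initial transcribed region is a common design for stalling RNA polymerase by withholding ATP, which gives synchronized elongation complexes in vitro, although the record does not state this purpose explicitly. The plasmid is a variant of pVR2 that differs by a single G-to-U substitution at position 16 of the annotated riboswitch RNA, within the aptamer domain. The associated work examines how ligand binding couples riboswitch folding to transcriptional pausing. On that basis the plasmid most plausibly serves as a mutant transcription template for comparison with the wild-type riboswitch. The record does not describe the specific effect of the mutation on folding or ligand binding.
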