Features (pLannotate 1.2.2; 12 found; start..end, strand, type, name):
    137..236     +  misc_feature   bom (fragment): basis of mobility region from pBR322
    242..396     -  CDS            lacZα (fragment): LacZα fragment of β-galactosidase; lacZ fragment
    399..435     -  misc_feature   MCS (fragment): pUC18/19 multiple cloning site
    598..615     -  promoter       CeU6 promoter (fragment): promoter for the C. elegans R07E5.16 U6 snRNA gene (Dickinson et al., 2013)
    684..700     -  protein_bind   lac operator: The lac repressor binds to the lac operator to inhibit transcription in E. coli. This inhibition can be relieved by adding lactose or isopropyl-β-D-thiogalactopyranoside (IPTG). lac repressor encoded by lacI
    708..738     -  promoter       lac promoter: promoter for the E. coli lac operon
    753..774     -  protein_bind   CAP binding site: CAP binding activates transcription in the presence of cAMP. E. coli catabolite activator protein
    787..879     -  CDS            lacI (fragment): lac repressor; lacI; The lac repressor binds to the lac operator to inhibit transcription in E. coli. This inhibition can be relieved by adding lactose or isopropyl-β-D-thiogalactopyranoside (IPTG).
   1062..1650    -  rep_origin     ori: high-copy-number ColE1/pMB1/pBR322/pUC origin of replication
   1821..2681    -  CDS            AmpR: β-lactamase; bla; confers resistance to ampicillin, carbenicillin, and related antibiotics
   2682..2786    -  promoter       AmpR promoter: bla
   2881..35      +  CDS            rop (fragment) (across the origin): Rop protein, which maintains plasmids at low copy number; rop
>Addgene plasmid #84721 | pVR2-m2 | addgene full sequence | sequence record 167490 | Addgene Assembled Sequence
TCGCGCGTTTCGGTGATGACGGTGAAAACCTCTGACACATGCAGCTCCCGGAGACGGTCACAGCTTGTCT
GTAAGCGGATGCCGGGAGCAGACAAGCCCGTCAGGGCGCGTCAGCGGGTGTTGGCGGGTGTCGGGGCTGG
CTTAACTATGCGGCATCAGAGCAGATTGTACTGAGAGTGCACCATATGCGGTGTGAAATACCGCACAGAT
GCGTAAGGAGAAAATACCGCATCAGGCGCCATTCGCCATTCAGGCTGCGCAACTGTTGGGAAGGGCGATC
GGTGCGGGCCTCTTCGCTATTACGCCAGCTGGCGAAAGGGGGATGTGCTGCAAGGCGATTAAGTTGGGTA
ACGCCAGGGTTTTCCCAGTCACGACGTTGTAAAACGACGGCCAGTGCCAAGCTTGCATGCCTGCAGGTCG
ACTCTAGAGGATCCCAAAACACTTGATACTGTATGAGCATACAGTATAATTGCTTCGGTACCGCTCTGCG
TTCCGTGCGATATGCGGGAGAGGTTCTATCTACACCCTCTATAAAAAACTAAGGACGAGCTGTATCCTTG
GATACGGCCTTTTTTATGTTTTTCTAGAGCACCTTCCGAAAAAAGGTGTTTTTTTGCGTGAATTAGCTGT
AGCGATGTCTCTCGCGAATTCGTAATCATGTCATAGCTGTTTCCTGTGTGAAATTGTTATCCGCTCACAA
TTCCACACAACATACGAGCCGGAAGCATAAAGTGTAAAGCCTGGGGTGCCTAATGAGTGAGCTAACTCAC
ATTAATTGCGTTGCGCTCACTGCCCGCTTTCCAGTCGGGAAACCTGTCGTGCCAGCTGCATTAATGAATC
GGCCAACGCGCGGGGAGAGGCGGTTTGCGTATTGGGCGCTCTTCCGCTTCCTCGCTCACTGACTCGCTGC
GCTCGGTCGTTCGGCTGCGGCGAGCGGTATCAGCTCACTCAAAGGCGGTAATACGGTTATCCACAGAATC
AGGGGATAACGCAGGAAAGAACATGTGAGCAAAAGGCCAGCAAAAGGCCAGGAACCGTAAAAAGGCCGCG
TTGCTGGCGTTTTTCCATAGGCTCCGCCCCCCTGACGAGCATCACAAAAATCGACGCTCAAGTCAGAGGT
GGCGAAACCCGACAGGACTATAAAGATACCAGGCGTTTCCCCCTGGAAGCTCCCTCGTGCGCTCTCCTGT
TCCGACCCTGCCGCTTACCGGATACCTGTCCGCCTTTCTCCCTTCGGGAAGCGTGGCGCTTTCTCATAGC
TCACGCTGTAGGTATCTCAGTTCGGTGTAGGTCGTTCGCTCCAAGCTGGGCTGTGTGCACGAACCCCCCG
TTCAGCCCGACCGCTGCGCCTTATCCGGTAACTATCGTCTTGAGTCCAACCCGGTAAGACACGACTTATC
GCCACTGGCAGCAGCCACTGGTAACAGGATTAGCAGAGCGAGGTATGTAGGCGGTGCTACAGAGTTCTTG
AAGTGGTGGCCTAACTACGGCTACACTAGAAGGACAGTATTTGGTATCTGCGCTCTGCTGAAGCCAGTTA
CCTTCGGAAAAAGAGTTGGTAGCTCTTGATCCGGCAAACAAACCACCGCTGGTAGCGGTGGTTTTTTTGT
TTGCAAGCAGCAGATTACGCGCAGAAAAAAAGGATCTCAAGAAGATCCTTTGATCTTTTCTACGGGGTCT
GACGCTCAGTGGAACGAAAACTCACGTTAAGGGATTTTGGTCATGAGATTATCAAAAAGGATCTTCACCT
AGATCCTTTTAAATTAAAAATGAAGTTTTAAATCAATCTAAAGTATATATGAGTAAACTTGGTCTGACAG
TTACCAATGCTTAATCAGTGAGGCACCTATCTCAGCGATCTGTCTATTTCGTTCATCCATAGTTGCCTGA
CTCCCCGTCGTGTAGATAACTACGATACGGGAGGGCTTACCATCTGGCCCCAGTGCTGCAATGATACCGC
GAGACCCACGCTCACCGGCTCCAGATTTATCAGCAATAAACCAGCCAGCCGGAAGGGCCGAGCGCAGAAG
TGGTCCTGCAACTTTATCCGCCTCCATCCAGTCTATTAATTGTTGCCGGGAAGCTAGAGTAAGTAGTTCG
CCAGTTAATAGTTTGCGCAACGTTGTTGCCATTGCTACAGGCATCGTGGTGTCACGCTCGTCGTTTGGTA
TGGCTTCATTCAGCTCCGGTTCCCAACGATCAAGGCGAGTTACATGATCCCCCATGTTGTGCAAAAAAGC
GGTTAGCTCCTTCGGTCCTCCGATCGTTGTCAGAAGTAAGTTGGCCGCAGTGTTATCACTCATGGTTATG
GCAGCACTGCATAATTCTCTTACTGTCATGCCATCCGTAAGATGCTTTTCTGTGACTGGTGAGTACTCAA
CCAAGTCATTCTGAGAATAGTGTATGCGGCGACCGAGTTGCTCTTGCCCGGCGTCAATACGGGATAATAC
CGCGCCACATAGCAGAACTTTAAAAGTGCTCATCATTGGAAAACGTTCTTCGGGGCGAAAACTCTCAAGG
ATCTTACCGCTGTTGAGATCCAGTTCGATGTAACCCACTCGTGCACCCAACTGATCTTCAGCATCTTTTA
CTTTCACCAGCGTTTCTGGGTGAGCAAAAACAGGAAGGCAAAATGCCGCAAAAAAGGGAATAAGGGCGAC
ACGGAAATGTTGAATACTCATACTCTTCCTTTTTCAATATTATTGAAGCATTTATCAGGGTTATTGTCTC
ATGAGCGGATACATATTTGAATGTATTTAGAAAAATAAACAAATAGGGGTTCCGCGCACATTTCCCCGAA
AAGTGCCACCTGACGTCTAAGAAACCATTATTATCATGACATTAACCTATAAAAATAGGCGTATCACGAG
GCCCTTTCGTC
