>Addgene plasmid #84721 | pVR2-m2 | addgene partial sequence | sequence record 167491 | M13pUC-Fwd 5'-CCCAGTCACGACGTTGTAAAACG-3'
GCATGCCTGCAGGTCGACTCTAGAGGATCCCAAAACACTTGATACTGTATGAGCATACAGTATAATTGCT
TCGGTACCGCTCTGCGTTCCGTGCGATATGCGGGAGAGGTTCTATCTACACCCTCTATAAAAAACTAAGG
ACGAGCTGTATCCTTGGATACGGCCTTTTTTATGTTTTTCTAGAGCACCTTCCGAAAAAAGGTGTTTTTT
TGCGTGAATTAGCTGTAGCGATGTCTCTCGCGAATTCGTAATCATGTCATAGCTGTTTCCTGTGTGAAAT
TGTTATCCGCTCACAATTCCACACAACATACGAGCCGGAAGCATAAAGTGTAAAGCCTGGGGTGCCTAAT
GAGTGAGCTAACTCACATTAATTGCGTTGCGCTCACTGCCCGCTTTCCAGTCGGGAAACCTGTCGTGCCA
GCTGCATTAATGAATCGGCCAACGCGCGGGGAGAGGCGGTTTGCGTATTGGGCGCTCTTCCGCTTCCTCG
CTCACTGACTCGCTGCGCTCGGTCGTTCGGCTGCGGCGAGCGGTATCAGCTCACTCAAAGGCGGTAATAC
GGTTATCCACAGAATCAGGGGATAACGCAGGAAAGAACATGTGAGCAAAAGGCCAGCAAAAGGCCAGGAA
CCGTAAAAAGGCCGCGTTGCTGGCGTTTTTCCATAGGCTCCGCCCCCCTGACGAGCATCACAAAAATCGA
CGCTCAAGTCAGAGGTGGCGAAACCCGACAGGACTATAAAGATACCAGGCGTTTCCCCCTGGAAGCTCCC
TCGTGCGCTCTCCTGTTCCGACCCTGCCGCTTACCGGATACCTGTCCGCCTTTCTCCCTTCGGGAAGCGT
GGCGCTTTCTCATAGCTCACGCTGTAGGTATCTCAGTTCGGTGTAGGTCGTTCGCTCCAAGCTGGGCTGT
GTGCACGAACCCCCCGTTCAGCCCGACCGCTGCGCCTTATCCGGTAACTATCGTCTTGAGTCCAACCCGG
TAAGACACGACTTATCGCCACTGGCAGCAGCCACTGGTAACAGGATTAGCAGAGCGAGGT
