>Addgene plasmid #84721 | pVR2-m2 | addgene partial sequence | sequence record 167492 | Tac-promoter 5'-GAGCGGATAACAATTTCACACAGG-3'
TTACGAATTCGCGAGAGACATCGCTACAGCTAATTCACGCAAAAAAACACCTTTTTTCGGAAGGTGCTCT
AGAAAAACATAAAAAAGGCCGTATCCAAGGATACAGCTCGTCCTTAGTTTTTTATAGAGGGTGTAGATAG
AACCTCTCCCGCATATCGCACGGAACGCAGAGCGGTACCGAAGCAATTATACTGTATGCTCATACAGTAT
CAAGTGTTTTGGGATCCTCTAGAGTCGACCTGCAGGCATGCAAGCTTGGCACTGGCCGTCGTTTTACAAC
GTCGTGACTGGGAAAACCCTGGCGTTACCCAACTTAATCGCCTTGCAGCACATCCCCCTTTCGCCAGCTG
GCGTAATAGCGAAGAGGCCCGCACCGATCGCCCTTCCCAACAGTTGCGCAGCCTGAATGGCGAATGGCGC
CTGATGCGGTATTTTCTCCTTACGCATCTGTGCGGTATTTCACACCGCATATGGTGCACTCTCAGTACAA
TCTGCTCTGATGCCGCATAGTTAAGCCAGCCCCGACACCCGCCAACACCCGCTGACGCGCCCTGACGGGC
TTGTCTGCTCCCGGCATCCGCTTACAGACAAGCTGTGACCGTCTCCGGGAGCTGCATGTGTCAGAGGTTT
TCACCGTCATCACCGAAACGCGCGAGACGAAAGGGCCTCGTGATACGCCTATTTTTATAGGTTAATGTCA
TGATAATAATGGTTTCTTAGACGTCAGGTGGCACTTTTCGGGGAAATGTGCGCGGAACCCCTATTTGTTT
ATTTTTCTAAATACATTCAAATATGTATCCGCTCATGAGACAATAACCCTGATAAATGCTTCAATAATAT
TGAAAAAGGAAGAGTATGAGTATTCAACATTTCCGTGTCGCCCTTATTCCCTTTTTTGCGGCATTTTGCC
TTCCTGTTTTTGCTCACCCAGAAACGCTGGTGAAAGTAAAAGATGCTGAAGATCAGTTGGG
